Addgene plasmid #171541: pCMV-HA-DGCR8(+6)
Purpose: Encodes mutant human DGCR8 protein
Depositing lab: Yan Zeng. Depositing organization: Nanjing Agricultural University. Publication: Extending the L1 region in canonical double-stranded RNA-binding domains impairs their functions. Zhang X, Li P, Zhong H, Yang F, Liu F, Yedid G, Zeng Y. Acta Biochim Biophys Sin (Shanghai). 2021 Mar 26;53(4):463-471. doi: 10.1093/abbs/gmab014. PubMed 33751023.
Backbone
  Vector backbone: pGEX-4T-1
  Vector type: Mammalian Expression
Growth in bacteria
  Bacterial resistance: Ampicillin, 100 μg/mL
  Growth temperature: 37°C
  Growth strain: DH5alpha
  Copy number: Low Copy
Gene/Insert
  Gene/Insert name: DGCR8
  Species: H. sapiens (human)
  Mutation: a six amino acid_TRLTEG_insertion in the L1 region
  Entrez Gene: DGCR8 (a.k.a. C22orf12, DGCRK6, Gy1, pasha)
  Cloning method: Restriction Enzyme; 5′ cloning site Unknown (unknown if destroyed)
Terms and licenses: Academic/Nonprofit Terms; Industry Terms: Not Available to Industry
How to cite: pCMV-HA-DGCR8(+6) was a gift from Yan Zeng (Addgene plasmid # 171541 ; http://n2t.net/addgene:171541 ; RRID:Addgene_171541)
