[The description below was written by a language model from this plasmid's Addgene catalogue record and pLannotate feature annotations shown in this document.]
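Description:
pCMV-HA-DGCR8(+6) is a mammalian expression plasmid of about 5.8 kb encoding a mutant form of human DGCR8, the RNA- and heme-binding partner of DROSHA in the Microprocessor complex that cleaves primary microRNA transcripts into precursor miRNAs. The open reading frame is driven by the human cytomegalovirus immediate-early enhancer and promoter and is preceded by three tandem HA epitope tags, so the protein is made with an N-terminal 3xHA tag for detection or immunoprecipitation. According to the catalogue entry, the "+6" mutation is a six-residue insertion in the L1 region of a double-stranded RNA-binding domain. The associated study examined how lengthening L1 in canonical dsRNA-binding domains impairs their function. The record does not say which of DGCR8's dsRNA-binding domains carries the insertion.

For propagation in E. coli the plasmid carries a ColE1/pMB1-type origin and the β-lactamase gene with its own promoter, giving ampicillin selection. The catalogue lists it as low copy. Fragments of a tetracycline resistance gene and its promoter are also annotated, suggesting a pBR322-derived lineage, and a partial SV40 origin lies upstream of the CMV enhancer. A short segment downstream of DGCR8 matches mouse insulin 1 sequence; it probably represents 3′ processing sequence carried by the vector, although no polyadenylation signal is explicitly annotated. The catalogue names pGEX-4T-1 as the backbone, but the sequenced features (CMV promoter, no GST, tac promoter or lacI) do not resemble that bacterial expression vector, so the backbone field appears inconsistent with the sequence. No mammalian selection marker is annotated, which fits transient transfection to compare the mutant with wild-type DGCR8.
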