Features (pLannotate 1.2.2; 11 found; start..end, strand, type, name):
    152..245     -  rep_origin     SV40 ori (fragment): SV40 origin of replication
    327..706     +  enhancer       CMV enhancer: human cytomegalovirus immediate early enhancer
    711..914     +  promoter       CMV promoter: human cytomegalovirus (CMV) immediate early promoter
    987..1076    +  CDS            3xHA: three tandem HA epitope tags
   1080..3440    +  CDS            DGCR8: DGCR8_HUMAN - Also known as C22orf12, DGCRK6. Experimental evidence at protein level: Swiss-Prot protein existence level 1. Component of the microprocessor complex that acts as a RNA- and heme-binding protein that is involved in the initial step of microRNA (miRNA) biogenesis. Component of the microprocessor complex that is required to process primary miRNA transcripts (pri-miRNAs) to release precursor miRNA (pre-miRNA) in the nucleus. Within the microprocessor complex, DGCR8 function as a molecular anchor necessary for the recognition of pri-miRNA at dsRNA-ssRNA junction and directs DROSHA to
   3457..3561    +  CDS            Ins1 (fragment): INS1_MOUSE - Also known as Ins-1. Experimental evidence at protein level: Swiss-Prot protein existence level 1. Insulin decreases blood glucose concentration. It increases cell permeability to monosaccharides, amino acids and fatty acids. It accelerates glycolysis, the pentose phosphate cycle, and glycogen synthesis in liver. From Mus musculus (Mouse).
   3693..3709    -  promoter       tet promoter (fragment): E. coli promoter for tetracycline efflux protein gene
   3821..3925    +  promoter       AmpR promoter: bla
   3926..4786    +  CDS            AmpR: β-lactamase; bla; confers resistance to ampicillin, carbenicillin, and related antibiotics
   4860..5421    +  rep_origin     ori: high-copy-number ColE1/pMB1/pBR322/pUC origin of replication
   5586..129     -  CDS            TcR (fragment) (across the origin): tetracycline efflux protein; tet; confers resistance to tetracycline
>Addgene plasmid #171541 | pCMV-HA-DGCR8(+6) | addgene full sequence | sequence record 349788 | Addgene NGS Result
GCGATCCTTGAAGCTGTCCCTGATGGTCGTCATCTACCTGCCTGGACAGCATGGCCTGCAACGCGGGCAT
CCCGATGCCGCCGGAAGCGAGAAGAATCATAATGGGGAAGGCCATCCAGCCTCGCGTCGGGGAGCTTTTT
GCAAAAGCCTAGGCCTCCAAAAAAGCCTCCTCACTACTTCTGGAATAGCTCAGAGGCCGAGGCGGCCTCG
GCCTCTGCATAAATAAAAAAAATTAGTCAGCCATGAGCTTGGCCCATTGCATACGTTGTATCCATATCAT
AATATGTACATTTATATTGGCTCATGTCCAACATTACCGCCATGTTGACATTGATTATTGACTAGTTATT
AATAGTAATCAATTACGGGGTCATTAGTTCATAGCCCATATATGGAGTTCCGCGTTACATAACTTACGGT
AAATGGCCCGCCTGGCTGACCGCCCAACGACCCCCGCCCATTGACGTCAATAATGACGTATGTTCCCATA
GTAACGCCAATAGGGACTTTCCATTGACGTCAATGGGTGGAGTATTTACGGTAAACTGCCCACTTGGCAG
TACATCAAGTGTATCATATGCCAAGTACGCCCCCTATTGACGTCAATGACGGTAAATGGCCCGCCTGGCA
TTATGCCCAGTACATGACCTTATGGGACTTTCCTACTTGGCAGTACATCTACGTATTAGTCATCGCTATT
ACCATGCATGGTGATGCGGTTTTGGCAGTACATCAATGGGCGTGGATAGCGGTTTGACTCACGGGGATTT
CCAAGTCTCCACCCCATTGACGTCAATGGGAGTTTGTTTTGGCACCAAAATCAACGGGACTTTCCAAAAT
GTCGTAACAACTCCGCCCCATTGACGCAAATGGGCGGTAGGCGTGTACGGTGGGAGGTCTATATAAGCAG
AGCTCGTTTAGTGAAGTCAAGCTTAAGTGACCAGCTACAGTCGGAAACCATCAGCAAGAGGTCATTGTTC
ACCATGTACCCATACGATGTTCCTGACTATGCGGGCTATCCCTATGACGTCCCGGACTATGCAGGATCCT
ATCTATATGACGTTCCAGATTACGCTGCCATGGAGACAGATGAGAGCCCCTCTCCGCTCCCGTGTGGGCC
CGCAGGAGAAGCGGTGATGGAGAGCCGAGCTCGCCCCTTCCAAGCGCTGCCCCGTGAGCAGTCTCCACCA
CCTCCCCTGCAAACGTCCAGTGGTGCAGAGGTAATGGACGTTGGCTCTGGTGGTGATGGACAGTCCGAAC
TCCCTGCTGAGGACCCCTTCAACTTCTACGGAGCTTCTCTTCTCTCCAAAGGATCCTTCTCTAAGGGCCG
CCTCCTCATAGACCCGAACTGTAGTGGCCACAGCCCGCGCACCGCCCGGCACGCACCTGCGGTCCGGAAG
TTCTCCCCTGACCTTAAGTTGCTTAAGGATGTAAAGATTAGCGTGAGCTTTACCGAGAGCTGCAGGAGTA
AGGACAGGAAGGTGCTGTACACAGGAGCAGAGCGCGACGTGCGGGCGGAGTGCGGTCTGCTCCTTAGCCC
TGTCAGTGGGGACGTGCATGCTTGTCCCTTTGGCGGGAGTGTTGGTGACGGGGTAGGCATAGGGGGTGAG
AGTGCTGATAAGAAGGATGAGGAGAATGAGCTGGATCAGGAAAGGAGAGTGGAGTATGCAGTGCTCGATG
AGTTAGAAGATTTTACTGACAATTTGGAGCTAGATGAAGAAGGAGCAGGCGGGTTCACGGCTAAAGCAAT
CGTTCAGAGAGACAGAGTGGATGAAGAGGCCTTGAATTTCCCCTACGAGGATGACTTTGACAACGATGTG
GATGCTCTGCTGGAAGAAGGCCTTTGTGCCCCCAAAAAGAGGCGAACAGAGGAAAAATATGGCGGAGACA
GCGACCATCCGTCCGATGGAGAGACAAGTGTGCAGCCGATGATGACCAAGATTAAAACAGTGCTCAAAAG
TCGTGGCCGCCCACCTACAGAGCCGCTGCCCGACGGGTGGATCATGACATTCCATAACTCTGGAGTCCCG
GTGTACCTACACAGAGAGTCTCGGGTGGTCACCTGGTCCAGGCCATACTTCTTGGGAACGGGAAGCATAC
GGAAACACGACCCTCCTCTGAGTAGCATCCCTTGTCTGCATTATAAGAAAATGAAGGACAACGAGGAACG
GGAGCAAAGCAGTGACCTCACCCCTAGTGGGGATGTGTCCCCCGTCAAGCCCCTGAGCCGATCTGCAGAG
CTGGAGTTTCCCCTGGATGAGCCTGACTCTATGGGTGCTGACCCTGACCCGGGGCCCCCGGACGAGAAAG
ACCCACTAGGGGCTGAGGCAGCCCCTGGGGCCCTGGGGCAGGTGAAGGCCAAAGTCGAGGTGTGCAAAGA
TGAATCCGTTGATCTCGAGGAATTTCGAAGCTACCTGGAGAAGCGTTTTGACTTTGAGCAAGTTACTGTG
AAAAAATTCAGGACTTGGGCTGAGCGGCGGCAATTCAATCGGGAAATGAAGCGGAAGCAGGCGGAGTCCG
AGAGGCCCATCTTGCCAGCCAATCAGAAGCTCATTACTTTATCAGTGCAAGATGCACCCACAAAGAAAGA
GTTTGTTATTAACCCCAACGGGAAATCCGAGGTCTGCATCCTGCACGAGTACATGCAGCGTGTCCTCAAG
ACCCTTCGGACTGAAGGTGTCCGCCCTGTCTATAATTTCTTTGAATGTGAGAACCCAAGTGAGCCTTTTG
GTGCCTCGGTGACCATTGATGGTGTGACTTACGGATCTGGAACTGCAAGCAGCAAAAAACTTGCGAAGAA
TAAAGCTGCCCGAGCTACACTGGAAATCCTCATCCCTGACTTTGTTAAACAGACCTCTGAAGAGAAGCCC
AAAGACAGTGAAGAACTCGAGTATTTTAACCACATCAGCATCGAGGACTCGCGGGTCTACGAGCTGACCA
GCAAGGCTGGGCTGTTGTCTCCATATCAGATCCTCCACGAGTGCCTTAAAAGAAACCATGGGATGACCCT
TCGGACTGAAGGTGGTGACACGTCTATCAAGTTTGAAGTGGTTCCTGGGAAAAACCAGAAGAGTGAATAC
GTCATGGCGTGTGGCAAGCACACAGTGCGCGGGTGGTGTAAGAACAAGAGAGTTGGAAAGCAGTTAGCCT
CACAGAAGATCCTTCAGCTGCTGCACCCACATGTCAAGAACTGGGGGTCTTTACTGCGCATGTATGGCCG
TGAGAGCAGCAAGATGGTCAAGCAGGAGACATCGGACAAGAGTGTGATTGAGCTGCAGCAGTATGCCAAG
AAGAACAAGCCCAACCTGCACATCCTCAGCAAGCTCCAAGAGGAGATGAAGAGGCTAGCTGAGGAAAGGG
AGGAGACTCGAAAGAAGCCCAAGATGTCCATTGTGGCGTCCGCCCAGCCTGGCGGTGAGCCCCTGTGCAC
CGTGGACGTGTGAGTTAACGTCGAGTGACCTTCAGACCTTGGCACTGGAGGTGGCCCGGCAGAAGCGCGG
CATCGTGGATCAGTGCTGCACCAGCATCTGCTCTCTCTACCAACTGGAGAACTACTGCAACTAGGCCCAC
CACTACCCTGTCCACCCCTCTGCAATGAATAAAACCTTTGAAAGAGCACTACAAGTTGTGTGTACATGCG
TGCATGTGCATATGTGGTGCGGGGGGAACATGAGTGGGGCTGGCTGGAGTGGCGATGATAAGCTGTCAAA
CATGAGAATTCTTGAAGACGAAAGGCCTCGTGATACGCCTATTTTTATAGGTTAATGTCATGATAATAAT
GGTTTCTTAGACGTCAGGTGGCACTTTTCGGGGAAATGTGCGCGGAACCCCTATTTGTTTATTTTTCTAA
ATACATTCAAATATGTATCCGCTCATGAGACAATAACCCTGATAAATGCTTCAATAATATTGAAAAAGGA
AGAGTATGAGTATTCAACATTTCCGTGTCGCCCTTATTCCCTTTTTTGCGGCATTTTGCCTTCCTGTTTT
TGCTCACCCAGAAACGCTGGTGAAAGTAAAAGATGCTGAAGATCAGTTGGGTGCACGAGTGGGTTACATC
GAACTGGATCTCAACAGCGGTAAGATCCTTGAGAGTTTTCGCCCCGAAGAACGTTTTCCAATGATGAGCA
CTTTTAAAGTTCTGCTATGTGGCGCGGTATTATCCCGTGTTGACGCCGGGCAAGAGCAACTCGGTCGCCG
CATACACTATTCTCAGAATGACTTGGTTGAGTACTCACCAGTCACAGAAAAGCATCTTACGGATGGCATG
ACAGTAAGAGAATTATGCAGTGCTGCCATAACCATGAGTGATAACACTGCGGCCAACTTACTTCTGACAA
CGATCGGAGGACCGAAGGAGCTAACCGCTTTTTTGCACAACATGGGGGATCATGTAACTCGCCTTGATCG
TTGGGAACCGGAGCTGAATGAAGCCATACCAAACGACGAGCGTGACACCACGATGCCTGCAGCAATGGCA
ACAACGTTGCGCAAACTATTAACTGGCGAACTACTTACTCTAGCTTCCCGGCAACAATTAATAGACTGGA
TGGAGGCGGATAAAGTTGCAGGACCACTTCTGCGCTCGGCCCTTCCGGCTGGCTGGTTTATTGCTGATAA
ATCTGGAGCCGGTGAGCGTGGGTCTCGCGGTATCATTGCAGCACTGGGGCCAGATGGTAAGCCCTCCCGT
ATCGTAGTTATCTACACGACGGGGAGTCAGGCAACTATGGATGAACGAAATAGACAGATCGCTGAGATAG
GTGCCTCACTGATTAAGCATTGGTAACTGTCAGACCAAGTTTACTCATATATACTTTAGATTGATTTAAA
ACTTCATTTTTAATTTAAAAGGATCTAGGCTGCTGCTTGCAAACAAAAAAACCACCGCTACCAGCGGTGG
TTTGTTTGCCGGATCAAGAGCTACCAACTCTTTTTCCGAAGGTAACTGGCTTCAGCAGAGCGCAGATACC
AAATACTGTCCTTCTAGTGTAGCCGTAGTTAGGCCACCACTTCAAGAACTCTGTAGCACCGCCTACATAC
CTCGCTCTGCTAATCCTGTTACCAGTGGCTGCTGCCAGTGGCGATAAGTCGTGTCTTACCGGGTTGGACT
CAAGACGATAGTTACCGGATAAGGCGCAGCGGTCGGGCTGAACGGGGGGTTCGTGCACACAGCCCAGCTT
GGAGCGAACGACCTACACCGAACTGAGATACCTACAGCGTGAGCTATGAGAAAGCGCCACGCTTCCCGAA
GGGAGAAAGGCGGACAGGTATCCGGTAAGCGGCAGGGTCGGAACAGGAGAGCGCACGAGGGAGCTTCCAG
GGGGAAACGCCTGGTATCTTTATAGTCCTGTCGGGTTTCGCCACCTCTGACTTGAGCGTCGATTTTTGTG
ATGCTCGTCAGGGGGGCGGAGCCTATGGAAAAACGCCAGCAACGGAGATGCGCCGCGTGCGGCTGCTGGA
GATGGCGGACGCGATGGATATGTTCTGCCAAGGGTTGGTTTGCGCATTCACAGTTCTCCGCAAGAATTGA
TTGGCTCCAATTCTTGGAGTGGTGAATCCGTTAGCGAGGTGCCGCCGGCTTCCATTCAGGTCGAGGTGGC
CCGGCTCCATGCACCGCGACGCAACGCGGGGAGGCAGACAAGGTATAGGGCGGCGCCTACAATCCATGCC
AACCCGTTCCATGTGCTCGCCGAGGCGGCATAAATCGCCGTGACGATCAGCGGTCCAATGATCGAAGTTA
GGCTGGTAAGAGCCGCGA
